LOCUS       Exported 7080 bp ds-DNA circular SYN 06-JAN-2023
DEFINITION  Mammalian cell surface expression of His- and FLAG-tagged
            full-length protein for binding and signaling assays.
ACCESSION   .
VERSION     .
KEYWORDS    pTT3-SP-6xHis-KIR2DL1(FL)-FLAG
SOURCE      synthetic DNA construct
  ORGANISM  synthetic DNA construct
REFERENCE   1 (bases 1 to 7080)
  AUTHORS   Wojtowicz WM, Vielmetter J, Fernandes RA, Siepe DH, Eastman CL,
            Chisholm GB, Cox S, Klock H, Anderson PW, Rue SM, Miller JJ, Glaser
            SM, Bragstad ML, Vance J, Lam AW, Lesley SA, Zinn K, Garcia KC
  TITLE     A Human IgSF Cell-Surface Interactome Reveals a Complex Network of
            Protein-Protein Interactions.
  JOURNAL   Cell. 2020 Aug 20;182(4):1027-1043.e17. doi:
            10.1016/j.cell.2020.07.025.
  PUBMED    32822567
REFERENCE   2 (bases 1 to 7080)
  AUTHORS   .
  TITLE     Direct Submission
  JOURNAL   Exported Jan 6, 2023 from SnapGene Server 1.1.58
            http://www.snapgene.com
FEATURES             Location/Qualifiers
     source          1..7080
                     /organism="synthetic DNA construct"
                     /mol_type="other DNA"
     CDS             90..110
                     /codon_start=1
                     /product="6xHis affinity tag"
                     /label=7xHis
                     /translation="HHHHHHH"
     CDS             1095..1118
                     /codon_start=1
                     /product="FLAG(R) epitope tag, followed by an enterokinase
                     cleavage site"
                     /label=FLAG
                     /translation="DYKDDDDK"
     polyA_signal    1175..1230
                     /label=-beta-globin poly(A) signal
                     /note="rabbit beta-globin polyadenylation signal (Gil and
                     Proudfoot, 1987)"
     primer_bind     complement(1229..1248)
                     /label=rbglobpA-R
                     /note="Rabbit beta-globin polyA, reverse primer. Also
                     called rb-glob-pA-term-R"
     primer_bind     complement(3466..3484)
                     /label=pBRforEco
                     /note="pBR322 vectors, upsteam of EcoRI site, forward
                     primer"
     promoter        3552..3656
                     /gene="bla"
                     /label=AmpR promoter
     CDS             3657..4517
                     /codon_start=1
                     /gene="bla"
                     /product="beta-lactamase"
                     /label=AmpR
                     /note="confers resistance to ampicillin, carbenicillin, and
                     related antibiotics"
                     /translation="MSIQHFRVALIPFFAAFCLPVFAHPETLVKVKDAEDQLGARVGYI
                     ELDLNSGKILESFRPEERFPMMSTFKVLLCGAVLSRVDAGQEQLGRRIHYSQNDLVEYS
                     PVTEKHLTDGMTVRELCSAAITMSDNTAANLLLTTIGGPKELTAFLHNMGDHVTRLDRW
                     EPELNEAIPNDERDTTMPAAMATTLRKLLTGELLTLASRQQLIDWMEADKVAGPLLRSA
                     LPAGWFIADKSGAGERGSRGIIAALGPDGKPSRIVVIYTTGSQATMDERNRQIAEIGAS
                     LIKHW"
     primer_bind     complement(3875..3894)
                     /label=Amp-R
                     /note="Ampicillin resistance gene, reverse primer"
     rep_origin      4688..5276
                     /direction=RIGHT
                     /label=ori
                     /note="high-copy-number ColE1/pMB1/pBR322/pUC origin of
                     replication"
     primer_bind     5177..5196
                     /label=pBR322ori-F
                     /note="pBR322 origin, forward primer"
     primer_bind     5430..5447
                     /label=L4440
                     /note="L4440 vector, forward primer"
     protein_bind    5564..5585
                     /label=CAP binding site
                     /bound_moiety="E. coli catabolite activator protein"
                     /note="CAP binding activates transcription in the presence
                     of cAMP."
     promoter        5600..5630
                     /label=lac promoter
                     /note="promoter for the E. coli lac operon"
     protein_bind    5638..5654
                     /label=lac operator
                     /bound_moiety="lac repressor encoded by lacI"
                     /note="The lac repressor binds to the lac operator to
                     inhibit transcription in E. coli. This inhibition can be
                     relieved by adding lactose or
                     isopropyl-beta-D-thiogalactopyranoside (IPTG)."
     primer_bind     5643..5665
                     /label=M13/pUC Reverse
                     /note="In lacZ gene"
     primer_bind     5662..5678
                     /label=M13 rev
                     /note="common sequencing primer, one of multiple similar
                     variants"
     primer_bind     5662..5678
                     /label=M13 Reverse
                     /note="In lacZ gene. Also called M13-rev"
     enhancer        5949..6328
                     /label=CMV enhancer
                     /note="human cytomegalovirus immediate early enhancer"
     promoter        6329..6532
                     /label=CMV promoter
                     /note="human cytomegalovirus (CMV) immediate early
                     promoter"
     primer_bind     6483..6503
                     /label=CMV-F
                     /note="Human CMV immediate early promoter, forward primer"
     primer_bind     6529..6553
                     /label=LNCX
                     /note="Human CMV promoter, forward primer"
     primer_bind     7034..7053
                     /label=pMT2-F
                     /note="Synthetic intron, forward primer"
ORIGIN
        1 gcggccgcgc tagcgccacc atgtctctgc tggttgtttc tatggcctgc gtgggattct
       61 tcctgctgca aggcgcttgg cctggatctc accaccatca ccatcatcac gagggcgtgc
      121 acagaaagcc tagcctgctt gctcatcccg gacctctggt caagagcgaa gagacagtga
      181 tcctgcagtg ttggagcgac gtgatgttcg agcactttct gctgcaccgc gagggcatgt
      241 tcaacgacac actgagactg atcggcgagc accacgatgg cgtgtccaag gccaatttca
      301 gcatcagcag aatgacccag gacctggccg gcacctacag atgttatggc tctgtgacac
      361 acagccccta ccaggtgtca gcccctagcg atcctctgga catcgtgatc atcggcctgt
      421 acgagaagcc aagcctgtct gcacagcctg gacctacagt gctggccggc gaaaatgtga
      481 ccctgagctg tagcagccgg tccagctacg atatgtacca cctgagcaga gagggcgaag
      541 cccacgaaag aaggctgcct gccggaccta aagtgaacgg caccttccag gccgattttc
      601 cactgggacc tgccacacac ggcggcacat atagatgctt cggcagcttc cacgacagcc
      661 cttacgagtg gtctaagagc agcgatccac tgctggtgtc cgtgaccggc aatcctagca
      721 atagctggcc ttctccaacc gagcctagca gcaagacagg caaccccaga catctgcaca
      781 tcctgatcgg caccagcgtg gtcatcatcc tgttcatcct gctgttcttt ctgctccaca
      841 gatggtgcag caacaagaaa aacgccgccg tgatggatca agagagcgcc ggcaatagaa
      901 ccgccaacag cgaggattcc gacgagcagg accctcaaga agtgacctac acacagctga
      961 accactgcgt gttcacccag cggaagatca ccagacctag ccagaggcct aagacacctc
     1021 ctaccgacat catcgtgtac accgagctgc ctaacgccga gagcagatcc aaggtggtgt
     1081 cttgccctgg cagcgactac aaggacgacg acgataagta aacgcgttct agacacgtga
     1141 ttaattaagg atcccccgac ctcgacctct ggctaataaa ggaaatttat tttcattgca
     1201 atagtgtgtt ggaatttttt gtgtctctca ctcggaagga catatgggag ggcaaatcat
     1261 ttggtcgaga tccctcggag atctctagct agaggatcga tccccgcccc ggacgaacta
     1321 aacctgacta cgacatctct gccccttctt cgcggggcag tgcatgtaat cccttcagtt
     1381 ggttggtaca acttgccaac tgggccctgt tccacatgtg acacgggggg ggaccaaaca
     1441 caaaggggtt ctctgactgt agttgacatc cttataaatg gatgtgcaca tttgccaaca
     1501 ctgagtggct ttcatcctgg agcagacttt gcagtctgtg gactgcaaca caacattgcc
     1561 tttatgtgta actcttggct gaagctctta caccaatgct gggggacatg tacctcccag
     1621 gggcccagga agactacggg aggctacacc aacgtcaatc agaggggcct gtgtagctac
     1681 cgataagcgg accctcaaga gggcattagc aatagtgttt ataaggcccc cttgttaacc
     1741 ctaaacgggt agcatatgct tcccgggtag tagtatatac tatccagact aaccctaatt
     1801 caatagcata tgttacccaa cgggaagcat atgctatcga attagggtta gtaaaagggt
     1861 cctaaggaac agcgatatct cccaccccat gagctgtcac ggttttattt acatggggtc
     1921 aggattccac gagggtagtg aaccatttta gtcacaaggg cagtggctga agatcaagga
     1981 gcgggcagtg aactctcctg aatcttcgcc tgcttcttca ttctccttcg tttagctaat
     2041 agaataactg ctgagttgtg aacagtaagg tgtatgtgag gtgctcgaaa acaaggtttc
     2101 aggtgacgcc cccagaataa aatttggacg gggggttcag tggtggcatt gtgctatgac
     2161 accaatataa ccctcacaaa ccccttgggc aataaatact agtgtaggaa tgaaacattc
     2221 tgaatatctt taacaataga aatccatggg gtggggacaa gccgtaaaga ctggatgtcc
     2281 atctcacacg aatttatggc tatgggcaac acataatcct agtgcaatat gatactgggg
     2341 ttattaagat gtgtcccagg cagggaccaa gacaggtgaa ccatgttgtt acactctatt
     2401 tgtaacaagg ggaaagagag tggacgccga cagcagcgga ctccactggt tgtctctaac
     2461 acccccgaaa attaaacggg gctccacgcc aatggggccc ataaacaaag acaagtggcc
     2521 actctttttt ttgaaattgt ggagtggggg cacgcgtcag cccccacacg ccgccctgcg
     2581 gttttggact gtaaaataag ggtgtaataa cttggctgat tgtaaccccg ctaaccactg
     2641 cggtcaaacc acttgcccac aaaaccacta atggcacccc ggggaatacc tgcataagta
     2701 ggtgggcggg ccaagatagg ggcgcgattg ctgcgatctg gaggacaaat tacacacact
     2761 tgcgcctgag cgccaagcac agggttgttg gtcctcatat tcacgaggtc gctgagagca
     2821 cggtgggcta atgttgccat gggtagcata tactacccaa atatctggat agcatatgct
     2881 atcctaatct atatctgggt agcataggct atcctaatct atatctgggt agcatatgct
     2941 atcctaatct atatctgggt agtatatgct atcctaattt atatctgggt agcataggct
     3001 atcctaatct atatctgggt agcatatgct atcctaatct atatctgggt agtatatgct
     3061 atcctaatct gtatccgggt agcatatgct atcctaatag agattagggt agtatatgct
     3121 atcctaattt atatctgggt agcatatact acccaaatat ctggatagca tatgctatcc
     3181 taatctatat ctgggtagca tatgctatcc taatctatat ctgggtagca taggctatcc
     3241 taatctatat ctgggtagca tatgctatcc taatctatat ctgggtagta tatgctatcc
     3301 taatttatat ctgggtagca taggctatcc taatctatat ctgggtagca tatgctatcc
     3361 taatctatat ctgggtagta tatgctatcc taatctgtat ccgggtagca tatgctatcc
     3421 tcatgataag ctgtcaaaca tgagaatttt cttgaagacg aaagggcctc gtgatacgcc
     3481 tatttttata ggttaatgtc atgataataa tggtttctta gacgtcaggt ggcacttttc
     3541 ggggaaatgt gcgcggaacc cctatttgtt tatttttcta aatacattca aatatgtatc
     3601 cgctcatgag acaataaccc tgataaatgc ttcaataata ttgaaaaagg aagagtatga
     3661 gtattcaaca tttccgtgtc gcccttattc ccttttttgc ggcattttgc cttcctgttt
     3721 ttgctcaccc agaaacgctg gtgaaagtaa aagatgctga agatcagttg ggtgcacgag
     3781 tgggttacat cgaactggat ctcaacagcg gtaagatcct tgagagtttt cgccccgaag
     3841 aacgttttcc aatgatgagc acttttaaag ttctgctatg tggcgcggta ttatcccgtg
     3901 ttgacgccgg gcaagagcaa ctcggtcgcc gcatacacta ttctcagaat gacttggttg
     3961 agtactcacc agtcacagaa aagcatctta cggatggcat gacagtaaga gaattatgca
     4021 gtgctgccat aaccatgagt gataacactg cggccaactt acttctgaca acgatcggag
     4081 gaccgaagga gctaaccgct tttttgcaca acatggggga tcatgtaact cgccttgatc
     4141 gttgggaacc ggagctgaat gaagccatac caaacgacga gcgtgacacc acgatgcctg
     4201 cagcaatggc aacaacgttg cgcaaactat taactggcga actacttact ctagcttccc
     4261 ggcaacaatt aatagactgg atggaggcgg ataaagttgc aggaccactt ctgcgctcgg
     4321 cccttccggc tggctggttt attgctgata aatctggagc cggtgagcgt gggtctcgcg
     4381 gtatcattgc agcactgggg ccagatggta agccctcccg tatcgtagtt atctacacga
     4441 cggggagtca ggcaactatg gatgaacgaa atagacagat cgctgagata ggtgcctcac
     4501 tgattaagca ttggtaactg tcagaccaag tttactcata tatactttag attgatttaa
     4561 aacttcattt ttaatttaaa aggatctagg tgaagatcct ttttgataat ctcatgacca
     4621 aaatccctta acgtgagttt tcgttccact gagcgtcaga ccccgtagaa aagatcaaag
     4681 gatcttcttg agatcctttt tttctgcgcg taatctgctg cttgcaaaca aaaaaaccac
     4741 cgctaccagc ggtggtttgt ttgccggatc aagagctacc aactcttttt ccgaaggtaa
     4801 ctggcttcag cagagcgcag ataccaaata ctgttcttct agtgtagccg tagttaggcc
     4861 accacttcaa gaactctgta gcaccgccta catacctcgc tctgctaatc ctgttaccag
     4921 tggctgctgc cagtggcgat aagtcgtgtc ttaccgggtt ggactcaaga cgatagttac
     4981 cggataaggc gcagcggtcg ggctgaacgg ggggttcgtg cacacagccc agcttggagc
     5041 gaacgaccta caccgaactg agatacctac agcgtgagct atgagaaagc gccacgcttc
     5101 ccgaagggag aaaggcggac aggtatccgg taagcggcag ggtcggaaca ggagagcgca
     5161 cgagggagct tccaggggga aacgcctggt atctttatag tcctgtcggg tttcgccacc
     5221 tctgacttga gcgtcgattt ttgtgatgct cgtcaggggg gcggagccta tggaaaaacg
     5281 ccagcaacgc ggccttttta cggttcctgg ccttttgctg gccttttgct cacatgttct
     5341 ttcctgcgtt atcccctgat tctgtggata accgtattac cgcctttgag tgagctgata
     5401 ccgctcgccg cagccgaacg accgagcgca gcgagtcagt gagcgaggaa gcggaagagc
     5461 gcccaatacg caaaccgcct ctccccgcgc gttggccgat tcattaatgc agctggcacg
     5521 acaggtttcc cgactggaaa gcgggcagtg agcgcaacgc aattaatgtg agttagctca
     5581 ctcattaggc accccaggct ttacacttta tgcttccggc tcgtatgttg tgtggaattg
     5641 tgagcggata acaatttcac acaggaaaca gctatgacca tgattacgcc aagctctagc
     5701 tagaggtcga ccaattctca tgtttgacag cttatcatcg cagatccggg caacgttgtt
     5761 gccattgctg caggcgcaga actggtaggt atggaagatc tatacattga atcaatattg
     5821 gcaattagcc atattagtca ttggttatat agcataaatc aatattggct attggccatt
     5881 gcatacgttg tatctatatc ataatatgta catttatatt ggctcatgtc caatatgacc
     5941 gccatgttga cattgattat tgactagtta ttaatagtaa tcaattacgg ggtcattagt
     6001 tcatagccca tatatggagt tccgcgttac ataacttacg gtaaatggcc cgcctggctg
     6061 accgcccaac gacccccgcc cattgacgtc aataatgacg tatgttccca tagtaacgcc
     6121 aatagggact ttccattgac gtcaatgggt ggagtattta cggtaaactg cccacttggc
     6181 agtacatcaa gtgtatcata tgccaagtcc gccccctatt gacgtcaatg acggtaaatg
     6241 gcccgcctgg cattatgccc agtacatgac cttacgggac tttcctactt ggcagtacat
     6301 ctacgtatta gtcatcgcta ttaccatggt gatgcggttt tggcagtaca ccaatgggcg
     6361 tggatagcgg tttgactcac ggggatttcc aagtctccac cccattgacg tcaatgggag
     6421 tttgttttgg caccaaaatc aacgggactt tccaaaatgt cgtaataacc ccgccccgtt
     6481 gacgcaaatg ggcggtaggc gtgtacggtg ggaggtctat ataagcagag ctcgtttagt
     6541 gaaccgtcag atcctcactc tcttccgcat cgctgtctgc gagggccagc tgttgggctc
     6601 gcggttgagg acaaactctt cgcggtcttt ccagtactct tggatcggaa acccgtcggc
     6661 ctccgaacgg tactccgcca ccgagggacc tgagcgagtc cgcatcgacc ggatcggaaa
     6721 acctctcgag aaaggcgtct aaccagtcac agtcgcaagg taggctgagc accgtggcgg
     6781 gcggcagcgg gtggcggtcg gggttgtttc tggcggaggt gctgctgatg atgtaattaa
     6841 agtaggcggt cttgagacgg cggatggtcg aggtgaggtg tggcaggctt gagatccagc
     6901 tgttggggtg agtactccct ctcaaaagcg ggcattactt ctgcgctaag attgtcagtt
     6961 tccaaaaacg aggaggattt gatattcacc tggcccgatc tggccataca cttgagtgac
     7021 aatgacatcc actttgcctt tctctccaca ggtgtccact cccaggtcca agtttaaact
//
