[The description below was written by a language model from this plasmid's Addgene catalogue record and the feature table of its GenBank file.]
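Description:
pTT3-SP-6xHis-KIR2DL1(FL)-FLAG is a 7,080 bp circular mammalian expression plasmid built on the pTT3 backbone, designed to place full-length human KIR2DL1 (also known as CD158A or p58.1, a killer cell immunoglobulin-like receptor) on the surface of transfected mammalian cells. It is propagated in E. coli as a high-copy plasmid through a ColE1/pUC-type origin and is selected with ampicillin via the bla (beta-lactamase) gene and its own promoter. Remnants of a lac promoter/operator region with a CAP binding site and M13 reverse primer sites are also annotated in the bacterial portion of the backbone. No mammalian selection marker is annotated, and a stretch of roughly 2 kb downstream of the poly(A) signal carries no annotated features.

Expression is driven by the human cytomegalovirus immediate-early enhancer and promoter. A primer site described as lying in a synthetic intron sits between the promoter and the coding region, and transcripts terminate at a rabbit beta-globin polyadenylation signal. The roughly 1.1 kb KIR2DL1 insert was derived from synthesized DNA and cloned between restriction sites that remain intact, so it is flanked by backbone-encoded tags: an N-terminal polyhistidine tag (catalogued as 6xHis, labelled 7xHis in the feature table) and a C-terminal FLAG epitope. The "SP" in the name implies a signal peptide preceding the His tag, although this element is not annotated. With that arrangement the His tag would be extracellular and the FLAG tag cytoplasmic, allowing detection of surface and total protein.

The stated purpose is cell-surface display of the tagged receptor for binding and signaling assays, as part of a collection made for a human immunoglobulin-superfamily interactome study. The depositor notes that some plasmids in this collection may carry an IS4-like transposase insertion upstream of the CMV promoter. No such element is annotated here.
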