Addgene plasmid #157625: pTT3-SP-6xHis-KIR2DL1(FL)-FLAG
Purpose: Mammalian cell surface expression of His- and FLAG-tagged full-length protein for binding and signaling assays
Depositing lab: Chris Garcia. Depositing organization: Stanford University. Publication: A Human IgSF Cell-Surface Interactome Reveals a Complex Network of Protein-Protein Interactions. Wojtowicz WM, Vielmetter J, Fernandes RA, Siepe DH, Eastman CL, Chisholm GB, Cox S, Klock H, Anderson PW, Rue SM, Miller JJ, Glaser SM, Bragstad ML, Vance J, Lam AW, Lesley SA, Zinn K, Garcia KC. Cell. 2020 Aug 20;182(4):1027-1043.e17. doi: 10.1016/j.cell.2020.07.025. PubMed 32822567.
Backbone
  Vector backbone: pTT3
  Backbone size w/o insert (bp): 5982
  Vector type: Mammalian Expression
Growth in bacteria
  Bacterial resistance: Ampicillin, 100 μg/mL
  Growth temperature: 37°C
  Growth strain: DH5alpha
  Copy number: High Copy
Gene/Insert
  Gene/Insert name: KIR2DL1 (alt name: KI2L1)
  Species: H. sapiens (human)
  Insert size (bp): 1098
  Entrez Gene: KIR2DL1 (a.k.a. CD158A, KIR-K64, KIR221, KIR2DL3, NKAT, NKAT-1, NKAT1, p58.1)
  Promoter: CMV
  Tag / fusion protein: FLAG (C terminal on backbone); 6xHis (N terminal on backbone)
  Cloning method: Restriction Enzyme; 5′ cloning site GCGGCCGC (not destroyed); 3′ cloning site ACGCGT (not destroyed)
  Sequencing primers: 5′ TTGCCTTTCTCTCCACAGGT; 3′ CCCATATGTCCTTCCGAGTG
Resource information
  A portion of this plasmid was derived from a plasmid made by: synthesis by ThermoFisher
Terms and licenses: Academic/Nonprofit Terms; Industry Terms: Not Available to Industry
Depositor comments: Some plasmids in this collection may have an IS4-like element ISVsa5 family transposase upstream of the CMV promoter.
How to cite: pTT3-SP-6xHis-KIR2DL1(FL)-FLAG was a gift from Chris Garcia (Addgene plasmid # 157625 ; http://n2t.net/addgene:157625 ; RRID:Addgene_157625)
