>Addgene plasmid #157625 | pTT3-SP-6xHis-KIR2DL1(FL)-FLAG | depositor partial sequence | sequence record 304360 | KIR2DL1(FL)
ATGTCTCTGCTGGTTGTTTCTATGGCCTGCGTGGGATTCTTCCTGCTGCAAGGCGCTTGGCCTGGATCTC
ACCACCATCACCATCATCACGAGGGCGTGCACAGAAAGCCTAGCCTGCTTGCTCATCCCGGACCTCTGGT
CAAGAGCGAAGAGACAGTGATCCTGCAGTGTTGGAGCGACGTGATGTTCGAGCACTTTCTGCTGCACCGC
GAGGGCATGTTCAACGACACACTGAGACTGATCGGCGAGCACCACGATGGCGTGTCCAAGGCCAATTTCA
GCATCAGCAGAATGACCCAGGACCTGGCCGGCACCTACAGATGTTATGGCTCTGTGACACACAGCCCCTA
CCAGGTGTCAGCCCCTAGCGATCCTCTGGACATCGTGATCATCGGCCTGTACGAGAAGCCAAGCCTGTCT
GCACAGCCTGGACCTACAGTGCTGGCCGGCGAAAATGTGACCCTGAGCTGTAGCAGCCGGTCCAGCTACG
ATATGTACCACCTGAGCAGAGAGGGCGAAGCCCACGAAAGAAGGCTGCCTGCCGGACCTAAAGTGAACGG
CACCTTCCAGGCCGATTTTCCACTGGGACCTGCCACACACGGCGGCACATATAGATGCTTCGGCAGCTTC
CACGACAGCCCTTACGAGTGGTCTAAGAGCAGCGATCCACTGCTGGTGTCCGTGACCGGCAATCCTAGCA
ATAGCTGGCCTTCTCCAACCGAGCCTAGCAGCAAGACAGGCAACCCCAGACATCTGCACATCCTGATCGG
CACCAGCGTGGTCATCATCCTGTTCATCCTGCTGTTCTTTCTGCTCCACAGATGGTGCAGCAACAAGAAA
AACGCCGCCGTGATGGATCAAGAGAGCGCCGGCAATAGAACCGCCAACAGCGAGGATTCCGACGAGCAGG
ACCCTCAAGAAGTGACCTACACACAGCTGAACCACTGCGTGTTCACCCAGCGGAAGATCACCAGACCTAG
CCAGAGGCCTAAGACACCTCCTACCGACATCATCGTGTACACCGAGCTGCCTAACGCCGAGAGCAGATCC
AAGGTGGTGTCTTGCCCTGGCAGCGACTACAAGGACGACGACGATAAG
